>Addgene plasmid #59853 | pJK_proK1_eGFP | depositor full sequence | sequence record 95487 | pJK_proK1_eGFP sequence 4296 bps
TGGCGAATGGG
[124 nt withheld, positions 12-135]
C
[91 nt withheld, positions 137-227]
A
[49 nt withheld, positions 229-277]
CCTTTGACGTTGGAGTCCACGTTCTTT
[37 nt withheld, positions 305-341]
ACCCTATCTCGGTCTATTCTTTTGATTTATAAGGGATTTTGCCGATTTCGGCCTATTGGTTAAAAAATGA
GCTGATTTAACAAAAATTTAACGCGAATTTTAACAAAATATTAACGTTTACAATTTCAGGTGGCACTTTT
CGGGGAAATGTGCGCGGAACCCCTATTTGTTTATTTTTCTAAATACATTCAAATATGTATCCGCTCATGA
ATTAATTCTTACCAATGCTTAATCAGTGAGGCACCTATCTCAGCGATCTGTCTATTTCGTTCATCCATAG
TTGCCTGACTCCCCGTCGTGTAGATAACTACGATACGGGAGGGCTTACCATCTGGCCCCAGTGCTGCAAT
GATACCGCGAGACCCACGCTCACCGGCTCCAGATTTATCAGCAATAAACCAGCCAGCCGGAAGGGCCGAG
CGCAGAAGTGGTCCTGCAACTTTATCCGCCTCCATCCAGTCTATTAATTGTTGCCGGGAAGCTAGAGTAA
GTAGTTCGCCAGTTAATAGTTTGCGCAACGTTGTTGCCATTGCTGCAGGCATCGTGGTGTCACGCTCGTC
GTTTGGTATGGCTTCATTCAGCTCCGGTTCCCAACGATCAAGGCGAGTTACATGATCCCCCATGTTGTGC
AAAAAAGCGGTTAGCTCCTTCGGTCCTCCGATCGTTGTCAGAAGTAAGTTGGCCGCAGTGTTATCACTCA
TGGTTATGGCAGCACTGCATAATTCTCTTACTGTCATGCCATCCGTAAGATGCTTTTCTGTGACTGGTGA
GTACTCAACCAAGTCATTCTGAGAATAGTGTATGCGGCGACCGAGTTGCTCTTGCCCGGCGTCAATACGG
GATAATACCGCGCCACATAGCAGAACTTTAAAAGTGCTCATCATTGGAAAACGTTCTTCGGGGCGAAAAC
TCTCAAGGATCTTACCGCTGTTGAGATCCAGTTCGATGTAACCCACTCGTGCACCCAACTGATCTTCAGC
ATCTTTTACTTTCACCAGCGTTTCTGGGTGAGCAAAAACAGGAAGGCAAAATGCCGCAAAAAAGGGAATA
AGGGCGACACGGAAATGTTGAATACTCATAACACCCCTTGTATTACTGTTTATGTAAGCAGACAGTTTTA
TTGTTCATGACCAAAATCCCTTAACGTGAGTTTTCGTTCCACTGAGCGTCAGACCCCGTAGAAAAGATCA
AAGGATCTTCTTGAGATCCTTTTTTTCTGCGCGTAATCTGCTGCTTGCAAACAAAAAAACCACCGCTACC
AGCGGTGGTTTGTTTGCCGGATCAAGAGCTACCAACTCTTTTTCCGAAGGTAACTGGCTTCAGCAGAGCG
CAGATACCAAATACTGTCCTTCTAGTGTAGCCGTAGTTAGGCCACCACTTCAAGAACTCTGTAGCACCGC
CTACATACCTCGCTCTGCTAATCCTGTTACCAGTGGCTGCTGCCAGTGGCGATAAGTCGTGTCTTACCGG
GTTGGACTCAAGACGATAGTTACCGGATAAGGCGCAGCGGTCGGGCTGAACGGGGGGTTCGTGCACACAG
CCCAGCTTGGAGCGAACGACCTACACCGAACTGAGATACCTACAGCGTGAGCTATGAGAAAGCGCCACGC
TTCCCGAAGGGAGAAAGGCGGACAGGTATCCGGTAAGCGGCAGGGTCGGAACAGGAGAGCGCACGAGGGA
GCTTCCAGGGGGAAACGCCTGGTATCTTTATAGTCCTGTCGGGTTTCGCCACCTCTGACTTGAGCGTCGA
TTTTTGTGATGCTCGTCAGGGGGGCGGAGCCTATGGAAAAACGCCAGCAACGCGGCCTTTTTACGGTTCC
TGGCCTTTTGCTGGCCTTTTGCTCACATGTTCTTTCCTGCGTTATCCCCTGATTCTGTGGATAACCGTAT
TACCGCCTTTGAGTGAGCTGATACCGCTCGCCGCAGCCGAACGACCGAGCGCAGCGAGTCAGTGAGCGAG
GAAGCGGAAGAGCGCCTGATGCGGTATTTTCTCCTTACGCATCTGTGCGGTATTTCACACCGCATATATG
GTGCACTCTCAGTACAATCTGCTCTGATGCCGCATAGTTAAGCCAGTATACACTCCGCTATCGCTACGTG
ACTGGGTCATGGCTGCGCCCCGACACCCGCCAACACCCGCTGACGCGCCCTGACGGGCTTGTCTGCTCCC
GGCATCCGCTTACAGACAAGCTGTGACCGTCTCCGGGAGCTGCATGTGTCAGAGGTTTTCACCGTCATCA
CCGAAACGCGCGAGGCAGCTGCGGTAAAGCTCATCAGCGTGGTCGTGAAGCGATTCACAGATGTCTGCCT
GTTCATCCGCGTCCAGCTCGTTGAGTTTCTCCAGAAGCGTTAATGTCTGGCTTCTGATAAAGCGGGCCAT
GTTAAGGGCGGTTTTTTCCTGTTTGGTCACTGATGCCTCCGTGTAAGGGGGATTTCTGTTCATGGGGGTA
ATGATACCGATGAAACGAGAGAGGATGCTCACGATACGGGTTACTGATGATGAACATGCCCGGTTACTGG
AACGTTGTGAGGGTAAACAACTGGCGGTATGGATGCGGCGGGACCAGAGAAAAATCACTCAGGGTCAATG
CCAGCGCTTCGTTAATACAGATGTAGGTGTTCCACAGGGTAGCCAGCAGCATCCTGCGATGCAGATCCGG
AACATAATGGTGCAGGGCGCTGACTTCCGCGTTTCCAGACTTTACGAAACACGGAAACCGAAGACCATTC
ATGTTGTTGCTCAGGTCGCAGACGTTTTGCAGCAGCAGTCGCTTCACGTTCGCTCGCGTATCGGTGATTC
ATTCTGCTAACCAGTAAGGCAACCCCGCCAGCCTAGCCGGGTCCTCAACGACAGGAGCACGATCATGCGC
ACCCGTGGGGCCGCCATGCCGGCCACAGCTAACACCACGTCGTCCCTATCTGCTGCCCTAGGTCTATGAG
TGGTTGCTGGATAACTTTACTGGCATGCATAAGGCTCGTAATATATATTCAGGGAGACCACAACGGTTTC
CCTCTACAAATAATTTTGTTTAACTTTCTAGAAATAATTTTGTTTAACTTTAAGAAGGAGATATACATAT
GCGTAAAGGAGAAGAACTTTTCACTGGAGTTGTCCCAATTCTTGTTGAATTAGATGGTGATGTTAATGGG
CACAAATTTTCTGTCAGTGGAGAGGGTGAAGGTGATGCAACATACGGAAAACTTACCCTTAAATTTATTT
GCACTACTGGAAAACTACCTGTTCCATGGCCAACACTTGTCACTACTTTCGGTTATGGTGTTCAATGCTT
TGCGAGATACCCAGATCATATGAAACAGCATGACTTTTTCAAGAGTGCCATGCCCGAAGGTTATGTACAG
GAAAGAACTATATTTTTCAAAGATGACGGGAACTACAAGACACGTGCTGAAGTCAAGTTTGAAGGTGATA
CCCTTGTTAATAGAATCGAGTTAAAAGGTATTGATTTTAAAGAAGATGGAAACATTCTTGGACACAAATT
GGAATACAACTATAACTCACACAATGTATACATCATGGCAGACAAACAAAAGAATGGAATCAAAGTTAAC
TTCAAAATTAGACACAACATTGAAGATGGAAGCGTTCAACTAGCAGACCATTATCAACAAAATACTCCAA
TTGGCGATGGCCCTGTCCTTTTACCAGACAACCATTACCTGTCCACACAATCTGCCCTTTCGAAAGATCC
CAACGAAAAGAGAGACCACATGGTCCTTCTTGAGTTTGTAACAGCTGCTGGGATTACACATGGCATGGAT
GAACTATACAAACTCGAGCACCACCACCACCACCACTGAGATCCGGCTGCTAACAAAGCCCGAAAGGAAG
CTGAGTTGGCTGCTGCCACCGCTGAGCAATAACTAGCATAACCCCTTGGGGCCTCTAAACGGGTCTTGAG
GGGTTTTTTGCTGAAAGGAGGAACTATATCCGGAT
Features (pLannotate 1.2.2; 12 found; start..end, strand, type, name):
     12..467     +  rep_origin     f1 ori (sequence partly withheld): f1 bacteriophage origin of replication; arrow indicates direction of (+) strand synthesis
    494..551     +  promoter       AmpR promoter (fragment): bla
    560..1420    -  CDS            AmpR: β-lactamase; bla; confers resistance to ampicillin, carbenicillin, and related antibiotics
   1542..2130    +  rep_origin     ori: high-copy-number ColE1/pMB1/pBR322/pUC origin of replication
   2316..2458    -  misc_feature   bom: basis of mobility region from pBR322
   2560..2751    -  CDS            rop: Rop protein, which maintains plasmids at low copy number; rop
   2768..3148    +  CDS            YPB1_ECOLX: Protein predicted: Swiss-Prot protein existence level 4. From Escherichia coli.
   3390..3412    +  RBS            RBS: efficient ribosome binding site from bacteriophage T7 gene 10 (Olins and Rangwala, 1989)
   3420..4133    +  CDS            hfriFP: hfriFP is a fluorescent protein published in 2013, derived from Herbaspirillum frisingense.
   4140..4157    +  CDS            9xHis (fragment): 9xHis affinity tag
   4167..4216    +  CDS            SET1 (fragment): solubility-enhancement tag derived from T7 phage gene 10B
   4224..4271    +  terminator     T7 terminator: transcription terminator for bacteriophage T7 RNA polymerase
