[The description below was written by a language model from this plasmid's Addgene catalogue record and pLannotate feature annotations shown in this document.]
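Description:
pJK_proK1_eGFP is a 4,296 bp bacterial expression plasmid built on a heavily modified pET-29b(+) backbone and designed for constitutive, inducer-independent production of green fluorescent protein in E. coli. According to the record, the lacI gene, lac operator and T7 promoter of the parent vector were deleted when a constitutive promoter cassette was cloned between the BglI and XbaI sites. The original kanamycin marker was replaced with the β-lactamase gene from pET-22b, so selection is with ampicillin. The feature table shows a ColE1/pMB1-type origin accompanied by the bom region and the rop gene, together with an f1 phage origin. The catalogue lists the plasmid as high copy, although rop is normally associated with reduced copy number.

The payload is a 714 bp GFP coding sequence from Aequorea victoria carrying S2R, S65G and S72A (also listed as GFPmut3 / BBa_E0040). It is driven by the proK1 promoter and translated from the strong phage T7 gene 10 ribosome binding site. The automated annotation labels this open reading frame "hfriFP", but its position and length match the catalogued eGFP insert, so this is probably a database mislabel. It does not annotate the proK1 promoter itself, which presumably lies in the unannotated region upstream of the RBS. A backbone-encoded C-terminal 6xHis tag follows the reporter (annotated as a 9xHis fragment), and the T7 terminator closes the cassette. The associated publication title indicates that the construct was used to study how promoter strength relates to gene expression and growth rate, with fluorescence as the readout of promoter activity.
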