Addgene plasmid #59853: pJK_proK1_eGFP
Purpose: Constitutively expresses eGFP with proK1 promoter
Depositing lab: Timothy Whitehead. Depositing organization: Michigan State University. Publication: The Interrelationship between Promoter Strength, Gene Expression, and Growth Rate. Bienick MS, Young KW, Klesmith JR, Detwiler EE, Tomek KJ, Whitehead TA. PLoS One. 2014 Oct 6;9(10):e109105. doi: 10.1371/journal.pone.0109105. eCollection 2014. PubMed 25286161.
Backbone
  Vector backbone: pET-29b(+)
  Backbone manufacturer: Novagen
  Backbone size w/o insert (bp): 3582
  Total vector size (bp): 4296
  Modifications to backbone: Deletion of lacI, lacO, and T7 promoter by cloning proB in-between BglI and XbaI. Removal of the kanamycin resistance gene and insertion of the beta-lactamase (AmpR) gene from pET-22b.
  Vector type: Bacterial Expression
Growth in bacteria
  Bacterial resistance: Ampicillin, 100 μg/mL
  Growth temperature: 37°C
  Growth strain: XL1 Blue
  Copy number: High Copy
Gene/Insert
  Gene/Insert name: Enhanced Green Fluorescent Protein (alt names: eGFP; BBa_E0040; GFPmut3)
  Species: Aequorea victoria
  Insert size (bp): 714
  Mutation: S2R,S65G,S72A
  Promoter: proK1
  Tag / fusion protein: 6x-His (C terminal on backbone)
  Cloning method: Restriction Enzyme; 5′ cloning site BglI (not destroyed); 3′ cloning site XbaI (not destroyed)
  Sequencing primers: 5′ GGTGATTCATTCTGCTAA; 3′ T7 Term
Terms and licenses: Academic/Nonprofit Terms; Industry Terms: Not Available to Industry
How to cite: pJK_proK1_eGFP was a gift from Timothy Whitehead (Addgene plasmid # 59853 ; http://n2t.net/addgene:59853 ; RRID:Addgene_59853)
