>Addgene plasmid #59853 | pJK_proK1_eGFP | addgene partial sequence | sequence record 97622 | pJFRC-F 5'-ATAATGGTGCAGGGCGCTGAC-3'
AACCGAAGACCATTCATGTTGTTGCTCAGGTCGCAGACGTTTTGCAGCAGCAGTCGCTTCACGTTCGCTC
GCGTATCGGTGATTCATTCTGCTAACCAGTAAGGCAACCCCGCCAGCCTAGCCGGGTCCTCAACGACAGG
AGCACGATCATGCGCACCCGTGGGGCCGCCATGCCGGCCACAGCTAACACCACGTCGTCCCTATCTGCTG
CCCTAGGTCTATGAGTGGTTGCTGGATAACTTTACTGGCATGCATAAGGCTCGTAATATATATTCAGGGA
GACCACAACGGTTTCCCTCTACAAATAATTTTGTTTAACTTTCTAGAAATAATTTTGTTTAACTTTAAGA
AGGAGATATACATATGCGTAAAGGAGAAGAACTTTTCACTGGAGTTGTCCCAATTCTTGTTGAATTAGAT
GGTGATGTTAATGGGCACAAATTTTCTGTCAGTGGAGAGGGTGAAGGTGATGCAACATACGGAAAACTTA
CCCTTAAATTTATTTGCACTACTGGAAAACTACCTGTTCCATGGCCAACACTTGTCACTACTTTCGGTTA
TGGTGTTCAATGCTTTGCGAGATACCCAGATCATATGAAACAGCATGACTTTTTCAAGAGTGCCATGCCC
GAAGGTTATGTACAGGAAAGAACTATATTTTTCAAAGATGACGGGAACTACAAGACACGTGCTGAAGTCA
AGTTTGAAGGTGATACCCTTGTTAATAGAATCGAG
