>Addgene plasmid #59853 | pJK_proK1_eGFP | addgene partial sequence | sequence record 97623 | T7term 5'-GCTAGTTATTGCTCAGCGG-3'
CGGGCTTTGTTAGCAGCCGGATCTCAGTGGTGGTGGTGGTGGTGCTCGAGTTTGTATAGTTCATCCATGC
CATGTGTAATCCCAGCAGCTGTTACAAACTCAAGAAGGACCATGTGGTCTCTCTTTTCGTTGGGATCTTT
CGAAAGGGCAGATTGTGTGGACAGGTAATGGTTGTCTGGTAAAAGGACAGGGCCATCGCCAATTGGAGTA
TTTTGTTGATAATGGTCTGCTAGTTGAACGCTTCCATCTTCAATGTTGTGTCTAATTTTGAAGTTAACTT
TGATTCCATTCTTTTGTTTGTCTGCCATGATGTATACATTGTGTGAGTTATAGTTGTATTCCAATTTGTG
TCCAAGAATGTTTCCATCTTCTTTAAAATCAATACCTTTTAACTCGATTCTATTAACAAGGGTATCACCT
TCAAACTTGACTTCAGCACGTGTCTTGTAGTTCCCGTCATCTTTGAAAAATATAGTTCTTTCCTGTACAT
AACCTTCGGGCATGGCACTCTTGAAAAAGTCATGCTGTTTCATATGATCTGGGTATCTCGCAAAGCATTG
AACACCATAACCGAAAGTAGTGACAAGTGTTGGCCATGGAACAGGTAGTTTTCCAGTAGTGCAAATAAAT
TTAAGGGTAAGTTTTCCGTATGTTGCATCACCTTCACCCTCTCCACTGACAGAAAATTTGTGCCCATTAA
CATCACCATCTAATTCAACAAGAATTGGGACAACTCCAGTGAAAAGTTCTTCTCCTTTACGCATATGTAT
ATCTCCTTCTTAAAGTTAAACAAAATTATTTCTAGAAAGTTAAACAAAATTATTTGTAGA
